>Addgene plasmid #26952 | pKR2.40 | depositor full sequence | sequence record 12764 | Author sequence
AAATTGTAAACGTTAATATTTTGTTAAAATTCGCGTTAAATTTTTGTTAAATCAGCTCATTTTTTAACCA
ATAGGCCGAAATCGGCAAAATCCCTTATAAATCAAAAGAATAGACCGAGATAGGGT
[37 nt withheld, positions 127-163]
AAAGAACGTGGACTCCAACGTCAAAGG
[49 nt withheld, positions 191-239]
T
[91 nt withheld, positions 241-331]
G
[124 nt withheld, positions 333-456]
CCCATTCGCCATTCAGGCTACGCAACTGTTGGGAAGGGCGATCGGTGCGGGCCTCTTCGCTATTACGCCA
GCTGGCGAAGGGGGGATGTGCTGCAAGGCGATTAAGTTGGGTAACGCCAGGGTTTTCCCAGTCACGACGT
TGTAAAACGACGGCCAGTGAATTGTAATACGACTCACTATAGGGCGAATTGGAGCTCCACCGCGGTGGCG
GCCGCGCGGAAGATCTGCTGATCGGATGGAAATTCGCTTTTTTGACAAATTTTCGCAGTTTTTTCGCTAA
ATTTCATTTAAAATATGCTTATTAACACATTATATCACTATTTAGACGAATATCTTGTAGAAATGTTGGG
TTTTGTTCGAATTTTCTCTACTTTTTGAGTTGCTTCACGAAGAAATTGTGTTCTCTTTCATTGTACAGAA
GAATCTATGTTTTACAAGGGAAAAAAGTAAGATGGTGCAACATTTTCTCGTGAATCGACTCTAAAAGTAG
AGAATTATCGAACAAAACCAACATTTCTACAAGATATTCGCCTAAGTACTGATATTATGTGATAATAAAT
GAAATTTAGCGNAGAAAATACTGCGAAAACGCCTTTTCAGACCCAAAACCGCCTAAATTTCTCGAATTTT
CAGGGCTAAATCATTTTAAAACTCCAATTTCGCTCAATTTTCCGTGTCGAGACGGTCCGAAGTTGATTTT
CTGGAATTATCATCCTTGTTTTGCATCTTTTAGTAGTTTATCTCAAATTTTTCCCGCCTGCAGACAGATT
ATGTGAGATAAACTACCAAAATGTGCATTAAATTATGATAATTCCAAAAAAAGTCAACTTTCGGCCGATG
CNNGGCACGAAAAATTGCCAAAATTCGAGGTTTTTAGCTAAAATTATCAAAACTTTGGACAAAAATCATC
CATTGCGCAGCGAATTTTTGGGGTTATACGTTCAAAATGTTTATTTTAAAATGAAATTTAACGAGAAAAT
ATAATATACTGCGAAAACGGCTTCTCAGACCAAAAATCGCCCAAAACTCGAATTTTCAGGGCTAAATTGG
CTAAAAGTCTTCATTTTTGGCAAGTTCTCCGTGTGGCGACGGNAAAAAAAGCCAATTTCTGGCAAAATTG
AAGATTTTCAGCTAAAATTAACCCTGTTTTTCAAAATTTTGAACAAAAATCGTCAATTTCAGCGAATTTT
TGAGGTTTTACGTTGCAAAAATCCTTATTTTTAAGTGAAATTTAGGGAAAATATTACAATATTTTACTTC
CAGATCTCTAAAAGTTACATAAAATTGAAAGTTTTGTGGGGAAATTGTTTTAAAACACGCCTATGGTAAT
ACGAGAACATAAAATTCTGAGAATGCGTATTACACAACATATTCGACGCGCAAAATATAACTATATCTCG
TAGCGAAAACTACAGTAATCCTTAAATGACTACTGTANGCGATTGTGTCGATTTACGGGCTCGATTCTCG
GAAAAAAAAATCATTTTTCAAATTTTGACAGCGATATTCAATTTTTCTTCGTTTTTTCGTATNTTCTCAG
TCATTTTTGTGCTTATTTTTAATATTTTATTCATTAATAAATTNAATTTAATTGAAAAACGTCCAGACGT
ATTTTTACATTTCCCGTCTATTTCCGTAATAGGCGGTTAATAACGTAGAAATACGTCTGTATGAGTTTAC
TCATCAAAATGACACGAATATTGGACGTTTTTAAATCAAATTAATTTATTAATAGGTAAAATATTAAAAA
ATAAACACAAAAATGACAAAGGAATAGGAAAACACGAAGAGAAATTGAGTATCGCTGTNCAAAATTCGAA
AAACGTGGATTTTTCCAAGAATCGAGCCCGTAAATCGACACATTCGCTACAGTAGTCATTTAAGGATTAT
TGTAGTTTTCGCTACGAGATACTTTGCGCGCCAAAAACGTGGTGAAATACGCATTCTCAGAATTTTATGT
TCCCGTAATACCACAATGACCGAATATCATAATAAAAAAATTCAAAAACAATTTCTAGATTTTATATGAT
TTTCTGAAAATTGAAAAAATCTCAGTTTTCACCTAATTATATTTGAACTACAGCCAATTGAACTCGTTCG
TTGGAGCGCGCTTGCATTATTTTCATTAATTAATTTTATTAATCCTCATTATTTCACTGATTTTCTTCAT
TTTTGAGGTTTTTTTTATCGGGAAATGAAAGAAATATACAAGAAAAATGCAAAATGTTTATTAAAAACTG
AAATTAGTATTTCTCGGAGTTTTAGGCATTTTCAGTTACTTTTTAATAAAGATTTTGCATTTTTCTTGTA
TATTTCTTTCATTTTCCGATTAAAAAACCCCAAAAATGAAGAAAATCAGTGAAATAATGAAAATTAATTC
AAATAACTAATGAAAATAATGCAAGCGCGCTCCAACCAACGAGTTCAATTGGCGGTAATTCAAATATAAT
TAGGTGAAAACTGAGATTTTTTCAATTTTCAAAAAATCATATAACATCTAGACAATTTTTTTGAATTTTT
TTATCATGATATTCGGTCATTGTGTCCCCATAGGCATGTTTTAAAGCAATTTCCACCTTTAAATAAAATC
GAGAAAAAATGGCGTCAAAAGACATATGTAAAAGCTGTTTCTCTTTGTATATTCACACAGAATATAGCCC
GATTTTGGAGGTGAAAAACCGGTTTTTTTGTATTCTTTACGCCACATAAAGTGATATGGAAGAGAAAATC
GACATATTTATGTACTTGGAGTACGAGTACATTGGAGAAAAAGGGTGAACTACTGGAAAATCTGGGAAAT
TTCAGAAAAAAATTCCGAAAAATCTTTTTTGCTGAAAAAAAAATTTGTTCGAAATTTGGGAAATACTGGA
AAATTTTCATCAAAATTAAAGCGATTTTTAACGTTTTTGCTTGGGAGATACTATTTGTAATTTTAATGTT
TGGTGAGGACAACAGAAATGACCTTCAGCGTACGGAAAACGATTAAAAGACACATTTGAATCGAAAATAG
CGTGAAAAACATGAAAATATCGGAAAAATAGCTTTAAAATTGGATTTGAAAGCAAAAAATGTATCAAAAA
TCGAGAAAAATGCTTGAAAAAGTTGAAAAACTCAAACAAAAAATCAAAAAAGGTTTTTTTAAAAATCTGT
GAGTATCGCAACGAAAGCACAACTTGAGGCATGCGCCTTTAAACCAACCGTAACCAAATTCGGAGGCAAA
AAAAGATTTCTCGCTGTTTTTTCAGTTTTAAAATCACTTTTCACGTTTCTTTTCGCAGTAATTCGTTTGC
AAAACATCTGAAAAAATTTTATTTTATAAGAAATTATATAAAAATCGCTATAAATTGAGTTTTTGCCCCC
AAATTCAGCACGGAGCACTTCTCAATTAAATATAATTTTATTTTTTAACATTGAAAGCTTTCATAAAATT
GAGCTTTGTTTGTAAATAATCAGTGAAAAAACACAGAAATCTTCAAAAAATAAAGAAAAAGTTTTTAAAA
ATCTGTGAGTCCCGCAACGAAAATAAAACTTTAGGCATGCGCCTTTAAACCAACCGTAACCAAATTCGGC
GGCAAAAATGGATTTCTCGCCGTTTTTTCAGTTTTACAATCACTTTTTAGGTTTCTTTTTGCAGTATTTC
GTTTCCCAAACAATTAAAAATCAAATTTTCTTTTCCAGATGGCTCAAACAAAGCCGATTGCCGAGCAAAT
GGGATCCCCCGGGCTGCAGGAATTCGATATCAAGCTTATCGATACCGTCGACCTCGAGGGGGCGGTACCG
GTAGAAAAAATGAGTAAAGGAGAAGAACTTTTCACTGGAGTTGTCCCAATTCTTGTTGAATTAGATGGTG
ATGTTAATGGGCACAAATTTTCTGTCAGTGGAGAGGGTGAAGGTGATGCAACATACGGAAAACTTACCCT
TAAATTTATTTGCACTACTGGAAAACTACCTGTTCCATGGGTAAGTTTAAACATATATATACTAACTAAC
CCTGATTATTTAAATTTTCAGCCAACACTTGTCACTACTTTCTGTTATGGTGTTCAATGCTTCTCGAGAT
ACCCAGATCATATGAAACGGCATGACTTTTTCAAGAGTGCCATGCCCGAAGGTTATGTACAGGAAAGAAC
TATATTTTTCAAAGATGACGGGAACTACAAGACACGTAAGTTTAAACAGTTCGGTACTAACTAACCATAC
ATATTTAAATTTTCAGGTGCTGAAGTCAAGTTTGAAGGTGATACCCTTGTTAATAGAATCGAGTTAAAAG
GTATTGATTTTAAAGAAGATGGAAACATTCTTGGACACAAATTGGAATACAACTATAACTCACACAATGT
ATACATCATGGCAGACAAACAAAAGAATGGAATCAAAGTTGTAAGTTTAAACATGATTTTACTAACTAAC
TAATCTGATTTAAATTTTCAGAACTTCAAAATTAGACACAACATTGAAGATGGAAGCGTTCAACTAGCAG
ACCATTATCAACAAAATACTCCAATTGGCGATGGCCCTGTCCTTTTACCAGACAACCATTACCTGTCCAC
ACAATCTGCCCTTTCGAAAGATCCCAACGAAAAGAGAGACCACATGGTCCTTCTTGAGTTTGTAACAGCT
GCTGGGATTACACATGGCATGGATGAACTATACAAATGCCCGGGGGATCGGTGGAGCTCCACCGGTGGCG
GCCGCTCTAGAACTAGATCAACAAGTTTGTACAAAAAAGCTGAACGAGAAACGTAAAATGATATAAATAT
CAATATATTAAATTAGATTTTGCATAAAAAACAGACTACATAATACTGTAAAACACAACATATCCAGTCA
CTATGGCGGCCGCATTAGGCACCCCAGGCTTTACACTTTATGCTTCCGGCTCGTATAATGTGTGGATTTT
GAGTTAGGATCCGGCGAGATTTTCAGGAGCTAAGGAAGCTAAAATGGAGAAAAAAATCACTGGATATACC
ACCGTTGATATATCCCAATGGCATCGTAAAGAACATTTTGAGGCATTTCAGTCAGTTGCTCAATGTACCT
ATAACCAGACCGTTCAGCTGGATATTACGGCCTTTTTAAAGACCGTAAAGAAAAATAAGCACAAGTTTTA
TCCGGCCTTTATTCACATTCTTGCCCGCCTGATGAATGCTCATCCGGAATTCCGTATGGCAATGAAAGAC
GGTGAGCTGGTGATATGGGATAGTGTTCACCCTTGTTACACCGTTTTCCATGAGCAAACTGAAACGTTTT
CATCGCTCTGGAGTGAATACCACGACGATTTCCGGCAGTTTCTACACATATATTCGCAAGATGTGGCGTG
TTACGGTGAAAACCTGGCCTATTTCCCTAAAGGGTTTATTGAGAATATGTTTTTCGTCTCAGCCAATCCC
TGGGTGAGTTTCACCAGTTTTGATTTAAACGTGGCCAATATGGACAACTTCTTCGCCCCCGTTTTCACCA
TGGGCAAATATTATACGCAAGGCGACAAGGTGCTGATGCCGCTGGCGATTCAGGTTCATCATGCCGTCTG
TGATGGCTTCCATGTCGGCAGAATGCTTAATGAATTACAACAGTACTGCGATGAGTGGCAGGGCGGGGCG
TAAAGATCTGGATCCGGCTTACTAAAAGCCAGATAACAGTATGCGTATTTGCGCGCTGATTTTTGCGGTA
TAAGAATATATACTGATATGTATACCCGAAGTATGTCAAAAAGAGGTGTGCTATGAAGCAGCGTATTACA
GTGACAGTTGACAGCGACAGCTATCAGTTGCTCAAGGCATATATGATGTCAATATCTCCGGTCTGGTAAG
CACAACCATGCAGAATGAAGCCCGTCGTCTGCGTGCCGAACGCTGGAAAGCGGAAAATCAGGAAGGGATG
GCTGAGGTCGCCCGGTTTATTGAAATGAACGGCTCTTTTGCTGACGAGAACAGGGACTGGTGAAATGCAG
TTTAAGGTTTACACCTATAAAAGAGAGAGCCGTTATCGTCTGTTTGTGGATGTACAGAGTGATATTATTG
ACACGCCCGGGCGACGGATGGTGATCCCCCTGGCCAGTGCACGTCTGCTGTCAGATAAAGTCTCCCGTGA
ACTTTACCCGGTGGTGCATATCGGGGATGAAAGCTGGCGCATGATGACCACCGATATGGCCAGTGTGCCG
GTCTCCGTTATCGGGGAAGAAGTGGCTGATCTCAGCCACCGCGAAAATGACATCAAAAACGCCATTAACC
TGATGTTCTGGGGAATATAAATGTCAGGCTCCCTTATACACAGCCAGTCTGCAGGTCGACCATAGTGACT
GGATATGTTGTGTTTTACAGTATTATGTAGTCTGTTTTTTATGCAAAATCTAATTTAATATATTGATATT
TATATCATTTTACGTTTCTCGTTCAGCTTTCTTGTACAAAGTGGTTGATCTAGTGGATCCTAATTTTGCC
GTATTTTCCATATTTTGTTTTGTATATTTATCCACTCACCCCCTCTCTTTGTCCTGTGAATGAACTTGTG
CCAANAAAAGCCANAAAATAATTTACTTTTTTTAAAGACATATTAAAACTTGAAAACTTGGAACAATACG
GTGCGAAAGCGAAACAGAGACAGAAAAATGAACAAAGAGATCCGTGAAAAGTGAACGATGATTTAGGCTT
CTTGTTGGGCGGCGTGGATGAGAGTGATGTTGTCTCCTTTGAGAAGAATTCTGCCGATCTTGTTGCGTCC
CTTCGTCTTCATGTTCACCTCCTCGGCTTCGTCGAACACGACATTCATGAACTCGTCGAATCCGATGATG
TAGCCCTCGAGACGGTGGGTGACATCCTCGTACAACCAGATTTGGACCCGAGTGCGGTTTTGGAGATATC
TGAAATTTGGGAAATTGTTTTCTACTGATTAGTGAAAAAATATTACCTGAAGATGAGGTTCACAGGCTGA
ACCATCACTTTGTTGAGCTTTCTCGTCGACATTTTTGCGGGATGATCTGTAAAAATCAATATATTTNTTT
GAAAGACACAAATTTTTAAGATAAATATCAAGAAAACTCGATTTTAGCAGCTATTTAAGCTCAAAAACTA
CAATTTATGGCTTTAAAACATAATTTTTCACATTTTACATAAATTTCAACGAAAAAAAATGCCAAAAAAC
TTCAAATTTGAGCAGAAATCGGCTATTTTCTCGACAAAAATAATTTCGAAAATTCGTTCAAAAAAGATGA
GTACGCAAGCACCGTGACGCACAGTTGCGGACTTTGTAAACCGTACCCCTGCATAAAAAGGCGGAATTTT
GAATTTAATAAAATGCAGTTTAGAACAAAGAAAAGCACGGAGAGAATTGTGATAACTAATTATTTGTATT
TAATTTTAAATACTACATAAAACTGAAGATTGGAACGAGTTAAAGCTGGTATTTGCGGTTTATAGCCCCA
AAAGTTAAGGCTTGTTAGGCAATTATCGATAAAAACAACGAGAAATTCGTGAAATCGGCAAAAATTTATA
GAAAACGTTTGAATTAAATTAAATTTACGCTTTTGCCGCCAACACCTATCGAGACCCTAGTTATAGGGGC
GGAGCGTCANTGGGAGCGCGCTTGCAACTCGATTTCAAAAAGTTTCGCTGTTTGTACAACATTCTCAGTT
GTTCTTAATCAGTTAAATAAGTTTCAAAATTTTNNCAAAATCATAAAACACAGTTAATGCTAAATTAAAG
TCTAAAAANATCAGGTGATAAGGGGTTTGGACGACCAAAAAGCGACCTTCGCTCGAAAATTGATAAACTA
ACTACACTTTTTCCGGAAAAATGATGGAAAAATCCTGATTTTCTTCGTTGAATCAATTTTTGTTTCATTT
TTAACACTTTCACATGANNAATATTTCAGTTAAAATGCTCAAGCTAATTGGGTTTCTTATAATTTTGGGT
CTCGCAACGGCCGACAAGTGCTCAGATTGTTTGGCTCAGGGGAAACAGTGAGTTGGAAGCTTACAATTCT
GAGAATTCGTATTGCGCAGCTTATTTGACGCGCAAAATATGAAATATCACGTAGCGAAAACTACAGTAAT
TCTTTAAATAAGACTACTGTAGTGCCTATGTCGATTTACTGCCTCAACTTTCTTAATCAAGCTCGTAAAT
CGACACCAGCTCTACAGTAGTCATAGTTTTCGCTACGAGATATTTTGCGCGTCAAATATGGTGTGCAATA
CGCATTTTCAGAATTTTATGTTCTCGTAATATACCTTTTTTCAGCTGGTGTGTTACTGTAAATGCATGTG
GATTTACGCCATGTGTCACTACAATTACAGTGAGTTTTTTNTGAAGANAAAAAAAATTACCCATTTGATC
GCCAATTCCATTTTTCAAAAATCAATAAAAAAAAAAAATTTCGGCGATCAGAAACGTTACAGAAAGCCCT
AAACTGCCCGGAACTACCAGATAAAGCCCACGCTTACGATGATTCATTTATGAGGAATAAGGTATTGATC
ACACATTCTGCTGCCTACAATATGGACCCACAAAAGTGTTTTACGTAGGTTCACCTTCTAGATAAACCTT
AAAAATCGATACTTTCAGTAGTAAAATGCCTTCGATGAAAGTTTCCAAAACAGTTAATGTCAATTGTGAT
AGATATGGGNCCAAGTGNAGTTGTTTTATTAGCCCACGGATTTCTGGCTTCCCTCATAAATTGAAAAGGA
AGAGATTGCCGAACTAGACCATTTTGGCTCGGCGCGTTGCGTGTCACGTCGCGGCTCGATTGTAAAACTA
AATGTATTGGTCCGTGTGGAGTACACGACTTTCCCTTTCCGGCAGGCGATTGTCAATGGAGCGCGAAAAA
TTCAATGAGGAAGGCCAGAACCCCGTGTCTGTAGTTTTCTCAAAAAGTGGCAAAAACTCAATAATTGCCA
ATTTTTGACTGCCAATAAAAATTTCACTAAATTTATTAAATTTATTTTAAGTTTTATTGAAATTNTTTTT
AAAATTTCCCCACTGGCGCTAAAAAATCCAATTTTCAGAAGCAATGTGCTTCAGCTTCACGGCCATAGAT
ACTGTCCAAAAAGTGATTGCAATGACGTTTAGAGGGACAGAAGGAGCAGCTCAATTGTCTGAAGAAATTT
TGGATTTCTTCCAGTAAGTTCGGGAAATGGCAATTTAAAGTTTAATTGGATTTTTGTATTTTTTCTTCTC
ACGACTACAGTTTTGCACATTTTTATGTTATAAAAAACCAAAAAAAAATTTTTTTGCCNTTTTTTCTCAG
CTTACCACAAAACAATTTCGACCAAAAATAAATTGAAAAAATTAAAAAATTTTTTGCACGGTTTTCGGAC
TCAAAAAAAGCTGAATGTTCCTGGAACTATTTGTAAAATTCAAAATTCAAAATTTTCACGAATTCTCTAA
AAGGTTCCAGCAAATTCCACAACTTTCTTGAATTTTTCAAAAAAGTTCTTGAGCATTCAACAATTATTTT
TGGAATTTTCCAAAGGTTACAGGACGTTCCAATTTTTCAAAAAAATTTCTCGCAAAAAATNNGTTTTCTC
AGAAAATTTGAATTTCCCTCCACATAAAAGATTGTTCTCAAAAAATTTGCAAACACACATTTTCAGCNGG
AAAAAAGGCGTTCTTCGACTCTGGAAGTGTATTCGAATATGGTACCCAGCTTTTGTTCCCTTTAGTGAGG
GTTAATTCCGAGCTTGGCGTAATCATGGTCATAGCTGTTTCCTGTGTGAAATTGTTATCCGCTCACAATT
CCACACAACATAGGAGCCGGAAGCATAAAGTGTAAAGCCTGGGGTGCCTAATGAGTGAGGTAACTCACAT
TAATTGCGTTGCGCTCACTGCCCGCTTTCCAGTCGGGAAACCTGTCGTGCCAGCTGCATTAATGAATCGG
CCAACGCGCGGGGAGAGGCGGTTTGCGTATTGGGCGCTCTTCCGCTTCCTCGCTCACTGACTCGCTGCGC
TCGGTCGTTCGGCTGCGGCGAGCGGTATCAGCTCACTCAAAGGCGGTAATACGGTTATCCACAGAATCAG
GGGATAACGCAGGAAAGAACATGTGAGCAAAAGGCCAGCAAAAGGCCAGGAACCGTAAAAAGGCCGCGTT
GCTGGCGTTTTTCCATAGGCTCGGCCCCCCTGACGAGCATCACAAAAATCGACGCTCAAGTCAGAGGTGG
CGAAACCCGACAGGACTATAAAGATACCAGGCGTTCCCCCCTGGAAGCTCCCTCGTGCGCTCTCCTGTTC
CGACCCTGCCGCTTACCGGATACCTGTCCGCCTTTCTCCCTTCGGGAAGCGTGGCGCTTTCTCAATGCTC
ACGCTGTAGGTATCTCAGTTCGGTGTAGGTCGTTCGCTCCAAGCTGGGCTGTGTGCACGAACCCCCCGTT
CAGCCCGACCGCTGCGCCTTATCCGGTAACTATCGTCTTGAGTCCAACCCGGTAAGACACGACTTATCGC
CACTGGCAGCAGCCACTGGTAACAGGATTAGCAGAGCGAGGTATGTAGGCGGTGCTACAGAGTTCTTGAA
GTGGTGGCCTAACTACGGCTACACTAGAAGGACAGTATTTGGTATCTGCGCTCTGCTGAAGCCAGTTACC
TTCGGAAAAAGAGTTGGTAGCTCTTGATCCGGCAAACAAACCACCGCTGGTAGCGGTGGTTTTTTTGTTT
GCAAGCAGCAGATTACGCGCAGAAAAAAAGGATCTCAAGAAGATCCTTTGATCTTTTCTACGGGGTCTGA
CGCTCAGTGGAACGAAAACTCACGTTAAGGGATTTTGGTCATGAGATTATCAAAAAGGATCTTCACCTAG
ATCCTTTTAAATTAAAAATGAAGTTTTAAATCAATCTAAAGTATATATGAGTAAACTTGGTCTGACAGTT
ACCAATGCTTAATCAGTGAGGCACCTATCTCAGCGATCTGTCTATTTCGTTCATCCATAGTTGCCTGACT
GCCCGTCGTGTAGATAACTACGATACGGGAGGGCTTACCATCTGGCCCCAGTGCTGCAATGATACCGCGA
GACCCACGCTCACCGGCTCCAGATTTATCAGCAATAAACCAGCCAGCCGGAAGGGCCGAGCGCAGAAGTG
GTCCTGCAACTTTATCCGCCTCCATCCAGTCTATTAATTGTTGCCGGGAAGCTAGAGTAAGTAGTTCGCC
AGTTAATAGTTTGCGCAACGTTGTTGCCATTGCTACAGGCATCGTGGTGTCACGCTCGTCGTTTGGTATG
GCTTCATTCAGCTCCGGTTCCCAACGATCAAGGCGAGTTACATGATCCCCCATGTTGTGAAAAAAAGCGG
TTAGCTCCTTCGGTCCTCCGATCGTTGTCAGAAGTAAGTTGGCCGCAGTGTTATCACTCATGCTTATGGC
AGCACTGCATAATTCTCTTACTGTCATGCCATCCGTAAGATGCTTTTCTGTGACTGGTGAGTACTCAACC
AAGTCATTCTGAGAATAGTGTATGCGGCGACCGAGTTGCTCTTGCCCGGCGTCAATACGGGATAATACCG
CGCCACATAGCAGAACTTTAAAAGTGCTCATCATTGGAAAACGTTCTTCGGGGCGAAAACTCTCAAGGAT
CTTACCGCTGTTGAGATCCAGTTCGATGTAACCCACTCGTGCACCCAACTGATCTTCAGCATCTTTTACT
TTCACCAGCGTTTCTGGGTGAGCAAAAACAGGAAGGCAAAATGCCGCAAAAAAGGGAATAAGGGCGACAC
GGAAATGTTGAATACTCATACTCTTCCTTTTTCAATATTATTGAAGCATTTATCAGGGTTATTGTCTCAT
GAGCGGATACATATTTGAATGTATTTAGAAAAATAAACAAATAGGGGTTCCGCGCACATTTCCCCGAAAA
GTGCCACCTG
Features (pLannotate 1.2.2; 24 found; start..end, strand, type, name):
      1..456     -  rep_origin     f1 ori (sequence partly withheld): f1 bacteriophage origin of replication; arrow indicates direction of (+) strand synthesis
    461..618     -  CDS            lacZα (fragment): LacZα fragment of β-galactosidase; lacZ fragment
    621..639     +  promoter       T7 promoter: promoter for bacteriophage T7 RNA polymerase
    648..671     +  misc_feature   MCS (fragment): pBluescript multiple cloning site
   4168..4228    +  misc_feature   MCS (fragment): pBluescript multiple cloning site
   4249..5109    +  CDS            sg25: sg25 is a basic (constitutively fluorescent) green fluorescent protein published in 1997, derived from Aequorea victoria.
   5139..5162    +  misc_feature   MCS (fragment): pBluescript multiple cloning site
   5167..5291    +  protein_bind   attR1: mutant version of attR; recombination site for the Gateway® LR reaction LR Clonase™
   5316..5346    +  promoter       lac UV5 promoter: E. coli lac promoter with an "up" mutation
   5371..5399    +  promoter       cat promoter (fragment): promoter of the E. coli cat gene encoding chloramphenicol acetyltransferase
   5400..6059    +  CDS            CmR: chloramphenicol acetyltransferase; cat; confers resistance to chloramphenicol
   6238..6396    +  CDS            ccdA (fragment): CCDA_ECO57 - Also known as H, letA. Experimental evidence at protein level: Swiss-Prot protein existence level 1. Antitoxin component of a type II toxin-antitoxin (TA) system which inhibits the post-segregational killing (PSK) of plasmid-free cells, also referred to as a plasmid addiction system. Binds to and blocks the activity of CcdB; will also remove bound CcdB protein from the CcdB-GyrA complex by forming a CcdA-CcdB complex, a process termed rejuvenation. Functions as a transcriptional corepressor for the ccdAB operon, repression also requires CcdB (By similarity). From Escherichia coli
   6401..6703    +  CDS            ccdB: CCDB_ECOLI - Also known as G, letB, letD. Experimental evidence at protein level: Swiss-Prot protein existence level 1. Toxic component of a type II toxin-antitoxin (TA) system, functioning in plasmid maintainence. Responsible for the post- segregational killing (PSK) of plasmid-free cells, also referred to as a plasmid addiction system. Half-life of over 2 hours. Cell killing by CcdB is accompanied by filamentation, defects in chromosome and plasmid segregation, defects in cell division, formation of anucleate cells, decreased DNA synthesis and plasmid loss. Interferes with the activity of DN
   6747..6871    -  protein_bind   attR2: mutant version of attR; recombination site for the Gateway® LR reaction LR Clonase™
   7117..7320    -  CDS            SNRPE (fragment): RUXE_HUMAN - Experimental evidence at protein level: Swiss-Prot protein existence level 1. Plays role in pre-mRNA splicing as core component of the SMN- Sm complex that mediates spliceosomal snRNP assembly and as component of the spliceosomal U1, U2, U4 and U5 small nuclear ribonucleoproteins (snRNPs), the building blocks of the spliceosome (PubMed:11991638, PubMed:18984161, PubMed:23246290, PubMed:19325628, PubMed:23333303, PubMed:25555158, PubMed:26912367, PubMed:28502770, PubMed:28781166, PubMed:28076346). Component of both the pre-catalytic spliceosome B complex and activated spliceosome C
   7362..7418    -  CDS            snr-6 (fragment): RUXE_CAEEL - Protein inferred from homology: Swiss-Prot protein existence level 3. Associated with the spliceosome snRNP U1, U2, U4/U6 and U5. From Caenorhabditis elegans.
  10105..10123   -  promoter       T3 promoter: promoter for bacteriophage T3 RNA polymerase
  10166..10188   -  protein_bind   lac operator (fragment): The lac repressor binds to the lac operator to inhibit transcription in E. coli. This inhibition can be relieved by adding lactose or isopropyl-β-D-thiogalactopyranoside (IPTG). lac repressor encoded by lacI
  10192..10222   -  promoter       lac promoter: promoter for the E. coli lac operon
  10237..10258   -  protein_bind   CAP binding site: CAP binding activates transcription in the presence of cAMP. E. coli catabolite activator protein
  10271..10363   -  CDS            lacI (fragment): lac repressor; lacI; The lac repressor binds to the lac operator to inhibit transcription in E. coli. This inhibition can be relieved by adding lactose or isopropyl-β-D-thiogalactopyranoside (IPTG).
  10546..11134   -  rep_origin     ori: high-copy-number ColE1/pMB1/pBR322/pUC origin of replication
  11305..12165   -  CDS            AmpR: β-lactamase; bla; confers resistance to ampicillin, carbenicillin, and related antibiotics
  12166..12270   -  promoter       AmpR promoter: bla
