[The description below was written by a language model from this plasmid's Addgene catalogue record and pLannotate feature annotations shown in this document.]
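Description:
pKR2.40 is a Gateway destination vector for expressing N-terminal GFP fusions in the Caenorhabditis elegans germline. It is built on a pBluescript-type backbone, as shown by the f1 origin, lacZα fragment, flanking T7 and T3 promoters, lac promoter/operator elements and multiple cloning site remnants. In E. coli it replicates from a high-copy ColE1/pUC origin and carries an ampicillin resistance gene (bla) with its own promoter. The full construct is 12,296 nt.

According to the catalogue entry, the payload is arranged as pie-1 promoter, GFP, Gateway cassette B and pie-1 3′ region. The pie-1 regulatory sequences are not annotated by name in the feature table. They presumably occupy the large unannotated stretches upstream of the GFP coding sequence and downstream of attR2. The downstream stretch also contains fragments matching the worm snr-6 gene, apparently incidental genomic sequence.

The GFP open reading frame, annotated as an Aequorea victoria-derived green variant, is followed by attR1, a chloramphenicol resistance gene, the ccdB toxin gene (with a ccdA fragment) and attR2. In an LR recombination with an entry clone, the CmR/ccdB segment is replaced by the ORF of interest, yielding a GFP-ORF fusion under pie-1 control. ccdB counter-selects unrecombined vector in standard strains, so the empty vector must be propagated in a ccdB-tolerant host under chloramphenicol and ampicillin selection.

The depositor notes that the plasmid lacks unc-119 rescue sequences. It must therefore be co-injected with a separate transformation marker, typically in complex arrays, to obtain transgenic worms.
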