Addgene plasmid #26952: pKR2.40
Depositing lab: Geraldine Seydoux. Depositing organization: Johns Hopkins University and School of Medicine. Publication: Processing bodies and germ granules are distinct RNA granules that interact in C. elegans embryos. Gallo CM, Munro E, Rasoloson D, Merritt C, Seydoux G. Dev Biol. 2008 Nov 1. 323(1):76-87. 10.1016/j.ydbio.2008.07.008 PubMed 18692039.
Backbone
  Vector backbone: pie-1
  Backbone size w/o insert (bp): 12296
  Vector type: Worm Expression
Growth in bacteria
  Bacterial resistance: Chloramphenicol and Ampicillin, 25 & 100 μg/mL
  Growth temperature: 37°C
  Growth strain: ccdB Survival
  Growth instructions: ccdB survival strain
  Copy number: Unknown
Gene/Insert
  Gene/Insert name: pie-1promoter-GFP- gateway destination cassette B -pie-1 3’
  Tag / fusion protein: GFP (N terminal on insert)
  Cloning method: Restriction Enzyme
  Sequencing primers: 5′ n/a
Terms and licenses: Academic/Nonprofit Terms; Industry Terms: Not Available to Industry
Depositor comments: For expressing GFP-ORF fusions in the germline. This vector does not contain unc-119 sequences and therefore must be co-injected with a marker (typically we use pRF4 in complex array injections - Kelly et al., 1997)
How to cite: pKR2.40 was a gift from Geraldine Seydoux (Addgene plasmid # 26952 ; http://n2t.net/addgene:26952 ; RRID:Addgene_26952)
