>Addgene plasmid #26952 | pKR2.40 | addgene partial sequence | sequence record 65838 | pIC26-pie1-R 5'-GGCACAAGTTCATTCACAGG-3'
GAGTGGATAAATATACAAAACAAAATATGGAAAATACGGCAAAATTAGGATCCACTAGATCAACCACTTT
GTACAAGAAAGCTGAACGAGAAACGTAAAATGATATAAATATCAATATATTAAATTAGATTTTGCATAAA
AAACAGACTACATAATACTGTAAAACACAACATATCCAGTCACTATGGTCGACCTGCAGACTGGCTGTGT
ATAAGGGAGCCTGACATTTATATTCCCCAGAACATCAGGTTAATGGCGTTTTTGATGTCATTTTCGCGGT
GGCTGAGATCAGCCACTTCTTCCCCGATAACGGAGACCGGCACACTGGCCATATCGGTGGTCATCATGCG
CCAGCTTTCATCCCCGATATGCACCACCGGGTAAAGTTCACGGGAGACTTTATCTGACAGCAGACGTGCA
CTGGCCAGGGGGATCACCATCCGTCGCCCGGGCGTGTCAATAATATCACTCTGTACATCCACAAACAGAC
GATAACGGCTCTCTCTTTTATAGGTGTAAACCTTAAACTGCATTTCACCAGCCCCTGTTCTCGTCAGCAA
AAGA
