>Addgene plasmid #26952 | pKR2.40 | addgene partial sequence | sequence record 65839 | ccdb-Fwd 5'-GCATGATGACCACCGATATG-3'
GGGAAGAAGTGGCTGATCTCAGCCACCGCGAAAATGACATCAAAAACGCCATTAACCTGATGTTCTGGGG
AATATAAATGTCAGGCTCCCTTATACACAGCCAGTCTGCAGGTCGACCATAGTGACTGGATATGTTGTGT
TTTACAGTATTATGTAGTCTGTTTTTTATGCAAAATCTAATTTAATATATTGATATTTATATCATTTTAC
GTTTCTCGTTCAGCTTTCTTGTACAAAGTGGTTGATCTAGTGGATCCTAATTTTGCCGTATTTTCCATAT
TTTGTTTTGTATATTTATCCACTCACCCCCTCTCTTTGTCCTGTGAATGAACTTGTGCCAAAAAAGCCAA
AAATAATTTACTTTTTTTAAAGACATATTAAAACTTGAAAACTTGGAACAATACGGTGCGAAAGCGAAAC
AGAGACAGAAAAATGAACAAAGAGATCCGTGAAAAGTGAACGATGATTTAGGCTTCTTGTTGGGCGGCGT
GGATGAGAGTGATGTTGTCTCCTTTGAGAAGAATTCTGCCGATCTTGTTGCGTCCCTTCGTCTTCATGTT
CACCTCCTCGGCTTCGTCGAACACGACATTCATGAACTCGTCGAATCCGATGATGTAGCCCTCGAGACGG
TGGGTGACATCCTCGTACAACCAGATTTGGACCCGAGTGCGGTTTTGGAGATATCTGAAATTTGGGAAAT
TGTTTTCTACTGATTAGTGAAAAAATATTACCTGAAGATGAGGTTCACAGGCTGAACCATCACTTTGTTG
AGCTTTCTCGTCGACATTTTTGCGGGATGATCTGTAAAAATCAATATATTTTTTGAAAGACACAAATTTT
TAAGATAAATATCAAGAAAACTCGATTTTAGCAGCTATTTAAGCTCAAAAACTACAATTTATGGCTTTAA
AACATAATTTTTCACATTTTACATAAATTTCA
