>Addgene plasmid #26952 | pKR2.40 | addgene partial sequence | sequence record 65840 | M13_pUC_fwd
ATACGACTCACTATAGGGCGAATTGGAGCTCCACCGCGGTGGCGGCCGCGCGGAAGATCTGCTGATCGGA
TGGAAATTCGCTTTTTTGACAAATTTTCGCAGTTTTTTCGCTAAATTTCATTTAAAATATGCTTATTAAC
ACATTATATCACTATTTAGACGAATATCTTGTAGAAATG
