>Addgene plasmid #26952 | pKR2.40 | addgene partial sequence | sequence record 65842 | M13_pUC_rev
GATTACGCCAAGCTCGAAATTAACCCTCACTAAAGGGAACAAAAGCTGGTACCATATTCGAATACACTTC
CAGAGTCGAAGAACGCCTTTTTTCCGCTGAAAATGTGTGTTTGCAAATTTTTTGAGAACAATCTTTTATG
TGGAGGGAAATTCAAATTTTCTGAGAAAACATTTTTTGCGAGAAATTTTTTTGAAAAATTGGAACGTCCT
GTAACCTTTGGAAAATTCCAAAAATAATTGTTGAATGCTCAAGAACTTTTTTGAAAAATTCAAGAAAGTT
GTGGAATTTGCTGGAACCTTTTAGAGAATTCGTGAAAATTTTGAATTTTGAATTTTACAAATAGTTCCAG
GAACATTCAGCTTTTTTTGAGTCCGAAAACCGTGCAAAAAATTTTTTAATTTTTTCAATTTATTTTTGGT
CGAAATTGTTTTGTGGTAAGCTGAGAAAAAAGGCAAAAAAATTTTTTTTTGGTTTTTTATAACATAAAAA
TGTGCAAAACTGTAGTCGTGAGAAGAAAAAATACAAAAATCCAATTAAACTTTAAATTGCCATTTCCCGA
ACTTACTGGAAGAAATCCAAAATTTCTTCAGACAATTGAGCTGCTCCTTCTGTCCCTCTAAACGTCATTG
CAATCACTTTTTGGACAGTATCTATGGCCGTGAAGCTGAAGCACATTGCTTCTGAAAATTGGATTTTTTA
GCGCCAGTGGGGAAATTTTAAAAAAATTTCAATAAAACTTAAAATAAATTTAATAAATTTAGTGAAATTT
TTATTGGCAGTCAAAAATTGGCAATTATTGAGTTTTTGCCACTTTTTGAGAAAACTACAGACACGGGGTT
CTGGCCTTCCTCATTGAATTTTTCGCGCTCCATTGACAATCGCCTGCCGGAAAGGGAAAGTCGTGTACTC
CACACGGACCAATACATTTAGTTTTACAATCGAGCC
