>Addgene plasmid #26952 | pKR2.40 | addgene partial sequence | sequence record 66659 | GFP_F
CATGGCATGGATGAACTATACAAATGCCCGGGGGATCGGTGGAGCTCCACCGGTGGCGGCCGCTCTAGAA
CTAGATCAACAAGTTTGTACAAAAAAGCTGAACGAGAAACGTAAAATGATATAAATATCAATATATTAAA
TTAGATTTTGCATAAAAAACAGACTACATAATACTGTAAAACACAACATATCCAGTCACTATGGCGGCCG
CATTAGGCACCCCAGGCTTTACACTTTATGCTTCCGGCTCGTATAATGTGTGGATTTTGAGTTAGGATCC
GTCGAGATTTTCAGGAGCTAAGGAAGCTAAAATGGAGAAAAAAATCACTGGATATACCACCGTTGATATA
TCCCAATGGCATCGTAAAGAACATTTTGAGGCATTTCAGTCAGTTGCTCAATGTACCTATAACCAGACCG
TTCAGCTGGATATTACGGCCTTTTTAAAGACCGTAAAGAAAAATAAGCACAAGTTTTATCCGGCCTTTAT
TCACATTCTTGCCCGCCTGATGAATGCTCATCCGGAATTCCGTATGGCAATGAAAGACGGTGAGCTGGTG
ATATGGGATAGTGTTCACCCTTGTTACACCGTTTTCCATGAGCAAACTGAAACGTTTTCATCGCTCTGGA
GTGAATACCACGACGATTTCCGGCAGTTTCTACACATATATTCGCAAGATGTGGCGTGTTACGGTGAAAA
CCTGGCCTATTTCCCTAAAGGGTTTATTGAGAATATGTTTTTCGTCTCAGCCAATCCCTGGGTGAGTTTC
ACCAGTTTTGATTTAAACGTGGCCAATATGGACAACTTCTTCGCCCCCGTTTTCACCATGGGCAAATATT
ATACGCAAGGCGACAAGGTGCTGATGCCGCTGGCGATTCAGGTTCATCATGCCGTTTGTGATGGC
