>Addgene plasmid #26952 | pKR2.40 | addgene partial sequence | sequence record 66662 | ccdb-rev 5'-ATATGCACCACCGGGTAAAG-3'
TATCTGACAGCAGACGTGCACTGGCCAGGGGGATCACCATCCGTCGCCCGGGCGTGTCAATAATATCACT
CTGTACATCCACAAACAGACGATAACGGCTCTCTCTTTTATAGGTGTAAACCTTAAACTGCATTTCACCA
GCCCCTGTTCTCGTCAGCAAAAGAGCCGTTCATTTCAATAAACCGGGCGACCTCAGCCATCCCTTCCTGA
TTTTCCGCTTTCCAGCGTTCGGCACGCAGACGACGGGCTTCATTCTGCATGGTTGTGCTTACCAGACCGG
AGATATTGACATCATATATGCCTTGAGCAACTGATAGCTGTCGCTGTCAACTGTCACTGTAATACGCTGC
TTCATAGCATACCTCTTTTTGACATACTTCGGGTATACATATCAGTATATATTCTTATACCGCAAAAATC
AGCGCGCAAATACGCATACTGTTATCTGGCTTTTAGTAAGCCGGATCCAGATCTTTACGCCCCGCCCTGC
CACTCATCGCAGTACTGTTGTAATTCATTAAGCATTCTGCCGACATGGAAGCCATCACAAACGGCATGAT
GAACCTGAATCGCCAGCGGCATCAGCACCTTGTCGCCTTGCGTATAATATTTGCCCATGGTGAAAACGGG
GGCGAAGAAGTTGTCCATATTGGCCACGTTTAAATCAAAACTGGTGAAACTCACCCAGGGATTGGCTGAG
ACGAAAAACATATTCTCAATAAACCCTTTAGGGAAATAGGCCAGGTTTTCACCGTAACACGCCACATCTT
GCGAATATATGTGTAGAAACTGCCGGAAATCGTCGTGGTATTCACTCCAGAGCGATGAAAACGTTTCAGT
TTGCTCATGGAAAACGGTGTAACAAGGGTGAACACTATCCCA
