>Addgene plasmid #26952 | pKR2.40 | addgene partial sequence | sequence record 66664 | CAT-R 5'-GCAACTGACTGAAATGCCTC-3'
GCCATTGGGATATATCAACGGTGGTATATCCAGTGATTTTTTTCTCCATTTTAGCTTCCTTAGCTCCTGA
AAATCTCGACGGATCCTAACTCAAAATCCACACATTATACGAGCCGGAAGCATAAAGTGTAAAGCCTGGG
GTGCCTAATGCGGCCGCCATAGTGACTGGATATGTTGTGTTTTACAGTATTATGTAGTCTGTTTTTTATG
CAAAATCTAATTTAATATATTGATATTTATATCATTTTACGTTTCTCGTTCAGCTTTTTTGTACAAACTT
GTTGATCTAGTTCTAGAGCGGCCGCCACCGGTGGAGCTCCACCGATCCCCCGGGCATTTGTATAGTTCAT
CCATGCCATGTGTAATCCCAGCAGCTGTTACAAACTCAAGAAGGACCATGTGGTCTCTCTTTTCGTTGGG
ATCTTTCGAAAGGGCAGATTGTGTGGACAGGTAATGGTTGTCTGGTAAAAGGACAGGGCCATCGCCAATT
GGAGTATTTTGTTGATAATGGTCTGCTAGTTGAACGCTTCCATCTTCAATGTTGTGTCTAATTTTGAAGT
TCTGAAAATTTAAATCAGATTAGTTAGTTAGTAAAATCATGTTTAAACTTACAACTTTGATTCCATTCTT
TTGTTTGTCTGCCATGATGTATACATTGTGTGAGTTATAGTTGTATTCCAATTTGTGTCCA
