>Addgene plasmid #26952 | pKR2.40 | addgene partial sequence | sequence record 66666 | T7 5'-TAATACGACTCACTATAGGG-3'
GGCGGCCGCGCGGAAGATCTGCTGATCGGATGGAAATTCGCTTTTTTGACAAATTTTCGCAGTTTTTTCG
CTAAATTTCATTTAAAATATGCTTATTAACACATTATATCACTATTTAGACGAATATCTTGTAGAAATGT
TGGGT
