>Addgene plasmid #26952 | pKR2.40 | addgene partial sequence | sequence record 66670 | GFP-R 5'-CCATCTAATTCAACAAGAATTGGGACAAC-3'
GAAAAGTTCTTCTCCTTTACTCATTTTTTCTACCGGTACCGCCCCCTCGAGGTCGACGGTATCGATAAGC
TTGATATCGAATTCCTGCAGCCCGGGGGATCCCATTTGCTCGGCAATCGGCTTTGTTTGAGCCATCTGGA
AAAGAAAATTTGATTTTTAATTGTTTGGGAAACGAAATACTGCAAAAAGAAACCTAAAAAGTGATTGTAA
AACTGAAAAAACGGCGAGAAATCCATTTTTGCCGCCGAATTTGGTTACGGTTGGTTTAAAGGCGCATGCC
TAAAGTTTTATTTTCGTTGCGGGACTCACAGATTTTTAAAAACTTTTTCTTTATTTTTTGAAGATTTCTG
TGTTTTTTCACTGATTATTTACAAACAAAGCTCAATTTTATGAAAGCTTTCAATGTTAAAAAATAAAATT
ATATTTAATTGAGAAGTGCTCCGTGCTGAATTTGGGGGCAAAAACTCAATTTATAGCGATTTTTATATAA
TTTCTTATAAAATAAAATTTTTTCAGATGTTTTGCAAACGAATTACTGCGAAAAGAAACGTGAAAAGTGA
TTTTAAAACTGAAAAAACAGCGAGAAATCTTTTTTTGCCTCCGAATTTGGTTACGGTTGGTTTAAAGGCG
CATGCCTCAAGTTGTGCTTTCGTTGCGATACTCACAGATTTTTAAAAAAACCTTTTTTGATTTTTTGTTT
GAGTTTTTCAACTTTTTCAAGCATTTTTCTCGATTTTTGATACATTTTTTGCTTTCAAATCCAATTTTAA
AGCTATTTTTCCGATATTTTCATGTTTTTCACGCTATTTTCGATTCAAATGTGTCTTTTAATCGTTTTCC
GTACGCTGAAGGTCATTTCTGTTGTCCTC
