>Addgene plasmid #26952 | pKR2.40 | addgene partial sequence | sequence record 66672 | GFPfusionREV 5'-CTCCACTGACAGAAAATTTG-3'
CATCTAATTCAACAAGAATTGGGACAACTCCAGTGAAAAGTTCTTCTCCTTTACTCATTTTTTCTACCGG
TACCGCCCCCTCGAGGTCGACGGTATCGATAAGCTTGATATCGAATTCCTGCAGCCCGGGGGATCCCATT
TGCTCGGCAATCGGCTTTGTTTGAGCCATCTGGAAAAGAAAATTTGATTTTTAATTGTTTGGGAAACGAA
ATACTGCAAAAAGAAACCTAAAAAGTGATTGTAAAACTGAAAAAACGGCGAGAAATCCATTTTTGCCGCC
GAATTTGGTTACGGTTGGTTTAAAGGCGCATGCCTAAAGTTTTATTTTCGTTGCGGGACTCACAGATTTT
TAAAAACTTTTTCTTTATTTTTTGAAGATTTCTGTGTTTTTTCACTGATTATTTACAAACAAAGCTCAAT
TTTATGAAAGCTTTCAATGTTAAAAAATAAAATTATATTTAATTGAGAAGTGCTCCGTGCTGAATTTGGG
GGCAAAAACTCAATTTATAGCGATTTTTATATAATTTCTTATAAAATAAAATTTTTTCAGATGTTTTGCA
AACGAATTACTGCGAAAAGAAACGTGAAAAGTGATTTTAAAACTGAAAAAACAGCGAGAAATCTTTTTTT
GCCTCCGAATTTGGTTACGGTTGGTTTAAAGGCGCATGCCTCAAGTTGTGCTTTCGTTGCGATACTCACA
GATTTTTAAAAAAACCTTTTTTGATTTTTTGTTTGAGTTTTTCAACTTTTTCAAGCATTTTTCTCGATTT
TTGATACATTTTTTGCTTTCAAATCCAATTTTAAAGCTATTTTTCCGATATTTTCATGTTTTTCACGCTA
TTTTCGATTCAAATGTGTCTTTTAATCGTTTTCCGTACGCTGAAGGTCATTTCTGTTG
